>Addgene plasmid #67425 | pET-DEST42-ARL8B-V5-His6 | addgene partial sequence | sequence record 118138 | T7term 5'-GCTAGTTATTGCTCAGCGG-3'
GGGCTTTGTTAGCAGCCGGATCAAACTCAATGGTGATGGTGATGATGACCGGTACGCGTAGAATCGAGAC
CGAGGAGAGGGTTAGGGATAGGCTTACCTTCAAGCTTCGAATTGATCACCACTTTGTACAAGAAAGCTGG
GTCGCTTCTTCTAGATTTTGAATGCTGAATAAGCCACTGAAGTGTGATATCTATATTATCCTTTTCTTTG
CAAGAAATTGAATAGCAGCAAATTTCTCTATCCTGAATAGCAGACAGATTCATTTTTTCAATTAGCTGTT
TCTCATCCAAGGCATTAGGAAGATCTCTCTTGTTTCCAAGCACTAGCACTGGAATTCCTTGTAACTGTGG
TTTATCTAGAAGATTATGTAGCTCATTTCGGGAAGCTTCTATCTTTTCACGATCTGCAGCATCTATCATG
TAAACAATAGCATTGACTCCTCTGCAATACCGCTCCCACATGCTTCGAAATCGGGGTTGTCCTCCTATGT
CCCAGATCTTTATTGTGACGTTACCTTTAGTTACCTTCCTCATGTTGAAGCCCACTGTGGGTATCATATC
TTCACTGAATTGACCTGACGCGATGACATTGACGAAGGTGGTCTTGCCCGAGTACTGCAGCCCCACGAGC
GTCAGCTCCATCTCTTCCTTCCAGAAGAGCGAACGGAACCAGTCCAGCAGGCGGGAGATGAGCGCCAGCA
TGGTTTATCTCCTTCTAAGCCTGCTTTTTTGTACAAACTTGTGATATTCCTTCTTAAAGTTAAACAAAAT
TATTTCTAGAGGGGAATTGTTATCCGCTCACAATTCCCCTATAGTGAGTCGTATTAATTTCGCGGGATCG
AGATCTCGATCCTCTACGCCGGACGCATCGTGGCCGGCATCACCGGCGCCACAGGTGCGGTTGCTGGCGC
CTATATCGCCGACATCACCGATGGGGAAGATCGGGGCTCGCCACTTTCGGGCTCATGAGCGCTTGTTTCG
GCGTGGGTAT
