[The description below was written by a language model from this plasmid's Addgene catalogue record.]
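Description:
pET-DEST42-ARL8B-V5-His6 is a bacterial expression plasmid built on the commercial pET-DEST42 Gateway destination backbone. It is designed to produce human ARL8B (also known as ARL10C or Gie1), a member of the ARF family of small regulatory GTPases, in E. coli. The plasmid is selected with ampicillin, is recorded as high copy, and is propagated in a standard cloning strain. No feature table accompanies the record, so the origin of replication and other backbone elements are not itemised here.

The ARL8B open reading frame was introduced by Gateway recombination, which places it downstream of a T7 promoter with a lac operator (T7/lacO). In this arrangement, transcription depends on T7 RNA polymerase, so expression requires a host strain that supplies the polymerase. The lac operator lets the Lac repressor hold transcription down until an inducer such as IPTG is added. The backbone contributes two C-terminal tags that are fused in frame to the insert. The V5 epitope allows immunodetection, and the hexahistidine tag allows purification by immobilised metal affinity chromatography. Because both tags sit at the C terminus, the native N terminus of the GTPase is left unmodified.

The construct belongs to a deposited toolbox of plasmids for expressing or knocking down human ARF, ARL and SAR GTPases. Its stated purpose is recombinant expression of tagged human ARL8B in bacteria, which would suit purification and downstream biochemical work on the protein.
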