Addgene plasmid #67425: pET-DEST42-ARL8B-V5-His6
Purpose: Expression of hArl8b with C-term V5 and His6 tag in E. coli
Depositing lab: Richard Kahn. Depositing organization: Emory University. Publication: Tool box: Plasmids for the expression or knockdown of human ARF Family GTPases (ARF/ARL/SAR) and their co-expression in bacteria with N-myristoyltransferases. Kerr SC, Kahn RA. Cell Logist. 2015 Sep 21;5(3):e1090523. doi: 10.1080/21592799.2015.1090523. eCollection 2015 Jul-Sep. PubMed 27057421.
Backbone
  Vector backbone: pET-DEST42
  Backbone manufacturer: Life Technologies
  Vector type: Bacterial Expression
Growth in bacteria
  Bacterial resistance: Ampicillin, 100 μg/mL
  Growth temperature: 37°C
  Growth strain: DH5alpha
  Copy number: High Copy
Gene/Insert
  Gene/Insert name: ARL8B (alt name: pRK15n-D42)
  Species: H. sapiens (human)
  Entrez Gene: ARL8B (a.k.a. ARL10C, Gie1)
  Promoter: T7/lacO
  Tag / fusion protein: V5 (C terminal on backbone); His (C terminal on backbone)
  Cloning method: Gateway Cloning
  Sequencing primers: 5′ T7; 3′ T7-term
Terms and licenses: Academic/Nonprofit Terms; Industry Terms: Not Available to Industry
How to cite: pET-DEST42-ARL8B-V5-His6 was a gift from Richard Kahn (Addgene plasmid # 67425 ; http://n2t.net/addgene:67425 ; RRID:Addgene_67425)
